Addgene plasmid #58550: p42Neo 1-F GW
Purpose: (Empty Backbone) Multicopy with G418 resistance marker for single Gateway insertion
Depositing lab: Leonid Kruglyak. Depositing organization: Princeton University.
Backbone
  Vector backbone: pRS426
  Backbone size (bp): 8098
  Modifications to backbone: Insertion of 1-fragment Gateway cassette and G418 resistance gene
  Vector type: Yeast Expression
  Selectable markers: Gentamicin
Growth in bacteria
  Bacterial resistance: Chloramphenicol and Ampicillin, 25 & 100 μg/mL
  Growth temperature: 37°C
  Growth strain: ccdB Survival
  Copy number: High Copy
Gene/Insert
  Cloning method: Restriction Enzyme
Terms and licenses: Academic/Nonprofit Terms; Industry Terms: Not Available to Industry
How to cite: p42Neo 1-F GW was a gift from Leonid Kruglyak (Addgene plasmid # 58550 ; http://n2t.net/addgene:58550 ; RRID:Addgene_58550)
