[The description below was written by a language model from this plasmid's Addgene catalogue record and pLannotate feature annotations shown in this document.]
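Description:
p42Neo 1-F GW is an empty yeast expression backbone of 8,098 bp derived from the pRS426 shuttle vector and designed as a Gateway destination plasmid for inserting a single fragment. The yeast 2μ origin maintains it at multiple copies in Saccharomyces cerevisiae. In E. coli it replicates from a high-copy ColE1/pUC-type origin with ampicillin resistance (bla), and an f1 origin is also present. Yeast selection relies on a KanMX-style cassette in which an aminoglycoside phosphotransferase gene sits between the Ashbya gossypii TEF promoter and terminator. This cassette confers G418 resistance, as the stated purpose indicates; the catalogue's marker field reads "Gentamicin", which most likely refers to G418 (Geneticin). No URA3 marker from the parental pRS426 appears in the annotation, which suggests the drug cassette takes its place, although the record does not say so explicitly.

The cloning site is a standard attR1–attR2 Gateway cassette carrying a chloramphenicol acetyltransferase gene and the ccdB toxin gene. An LR recombination with an entry clone swaps this cassette for the fragment of interest, and ccdB counterselects against unrecombined vector in ordinary E. coli strains. For the same reason, the empty plasmid must be propagated in a ccdB-tolerant strain under chloramphenicol and ampicillin selection. A CYC1 terminator lies just downstream of attR2, but no yeast promoter is annotated upstream of attR1. Only pBluescript-derived lac and T3 elements are found there, with a T7 promoter on the far side, so an inserted fragment would presumably need to supply its own promoter. The plasmid suits multicopy introduction of genes or genomic fragments into yeast strains that lack auxotrophic markers, such as prototrophic or wild isolates.
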