Features (pLannotate 1.2.2; 29 found; start..end, strand, type, name):
     69..1411    +  rep_origin     2μ ori: yeast 2μ plasmid origin of replication
   1438..1542    +  promoter       AmpR promoter: bla
   1543..2403    +  CDS            AmpR: β-lactamase; bla; confers resistance to ampicillin, carbenicillin, and related antibiotics
   2574..3162    +  rep_origin     ori: high-copy-number ColE1/pMB1/pBR322/pUC origin of replication
   3345..3437    +  CDS            lacI (fragment): lac repressor; lacI; The lac repressor binds to the lac operator to inhibit transcription in E. coli. This inhibition can be relieved by adding lactose or isopropyl-β-D-thiogalactopyranoside (IPTG).
   3450..3471    +  protein_bind   CAP binding site: CAP binding activates transcription in the presence of cAMP. E. coli catabolite activator protein
   3486..3516    +  promoter       lac promoter: promoter for the E. coli lac operon
   3524..3540    +  protein_bind   lac operator: The lac repressor binds to the lac operator to inhibit transcription in E. coli. This inhibition can be relieved by adding lactose or isopropyl-β-D-thiogalactopyranoside (IPTG). lac repressor encoded by lacI
   3585..3603    +  promoter       T3 promoter: promoter for bacteriophage T3 RNA polymerase
   3616..3661    +  misc_feature   MCS (fragment): pBluescript multiple cloning site
   3661..3677    +  misc_feature   MCS (fragment): pBluescript multiple cloning site
   3681..3805    +  protein_bind   attR1: mutant version of attR; recombination site for the Gateway® LR reaction LR Clonase™
   3830..3860    +  promoter       lac UV5 promoter: E. coli lac promoter with an "up" mutation
   3884..3913    +  promoter       cat promoter (fragment): promoter of the E. coli cat gene encoding chloramphenicol acetyltransferase
   3914..4573    +  CDS            CmR: chloramphenicol acetyltransferase; cat; confers resistance to chloramphenicol
   4755..4913    +  CDS            ccdA (fragment): CCDA_ECO57 - Also known as H, letA. Experimental evidence at protein level: Swiss-Prot protein existence level 1. Antitoxin component of a type II toxin-antitoxin (TA) system which inhibits the post-segregational killing (PSK) of plasmid-free cells, also referred to as a plasmid addiction system. Binds to and blocks the activity of CcdB; will also remove bound CcdB protein from the CcdB-GyrA complex by forming a CcdA-CcdB complex, a process termed rejuvenation. Functions as a transcriptional corepressor for the ccdAB operon, repression also requires CcdB (By similarity). From Escherichia coli
   4918..5220    +  CDS            ccdB: CCDB_ECOLI - Also known as G, letB, letD. Experimental evidence at protein level: Swiss-Prot protein existence level 1. Toxic component of a type II toxin-antitoxin (TA) system, functioning in plasmid maintainence. Responsible for the post- segregational killing (PSK) of plasmid-free cells, also referred to as a plasmid addiction system. Half-life of over 2 hours. Cell killing by CcdB is accompanied by filamentation, defects in chromosome and plasmid segregation, defects in cell division, formation of anucleate cells, decreased DNA synthesis and plasmid loss. Interferes with the activity of DN
   5264..5388    -  protein_bind   attR2: mutant version of attR; recombination site for the Gateway® LR reaction LR Clonase™
   5408..5455    +  misc_feature   MCS (fragment): pBluescript multiple cloning site
   5456..5703    +  terminator     CYC1 terminator: S. cerevisiae CYC1; transcription terminator for CYC1
   5722..5740    -  promoter       T7 promoter: promoter for bacteriophage T7 RNA polymerase
   5748..5903    +  CDS            lacZα (fragment): LacZα fragment of β-galactosidase; lacZ fragment
   5911..6366    +  rep_origin     f1 ori (sequence partly withheld): f1 bacteriophage origin of replication; arrow indicates direction of (+) strand synthesis
   6367..6418    -  misc_feature   bom (fragment): basis of mobility region from pBR322
   6496..6693    -  terminator     TEF terminator: Ashbya gossypii TEF terminator
   6699..7508    -  CDS            KanR: aminoglycoside phosphotransferase; aph(3')-Ia; confers resistance to kanamycin
   7511..7854    -  promoter       TEF promoter: Ashbya gossypii TEF promoter
   7913..7962    -  misc_feature   bom (fragment): basis of mobility region from pBR322
   8064..1       -  CDS            rop (fragment) (across the origin): Rop protein, which maintains plasmids at low copy number; rop
>Addgene plasmid #58550 | p42Neo 1-F GW | depositor full sequence | sequence record 90654 | p42Neo 1-F GW sequence 8098 bps
GACGAAAGGGCCTCGTGATACGCCTATTTTTATAGGTTAATGTCATGATAATAATGGTTTCTTAGTATGA
TCCAATATCAAAGGAAATGATAGCATTGAAGGATGAGACTAATCCAATTGAGGAGTGGCAGCATATAGAA
CAGCTAAAGGGTAGTGCTGAAGGAAGCATACGATACCCCGCATGGAATGGGATAATATCACAGGAGGTAC
TAGACTACCTTTCATCCTACATAAATAGACGCATATAAGTACGCATTTAAGCATAAACACGCACTATGCC
GTTCTTCTCATGTATATATATATACAGGCAACACGCAGATATAGGTGCGACGTGAACAGTGAGCTGTATG
TGCGCAGCTCGCGTTGCATTTTCGGAAGCGCTCGTTTTCGGAAACGCTTTGAAGTTCCTATTCCGAAGTT
CCTATTCTCTAGAAAGTATAGGAACTTCAGAGCGCTTTTGAAAACCAAAAGCGCTCTGAAGACGCACTTT
CAAAAAACCAAAAACGCACCGGACTGTAACGAGCTACTAAAATATTGCGAATACCGCTTCCACAAACATT
GCTCAAAAGTATCTCTTTGCTATATATCTCTGTGCTATATCCCTATATAACCTACCCATCCACCTTTCGC
TCCTTGAACTTGCATCTAAACTCGACCTCTACATTTTTTATGTTTATCTCTAGTATTACTCTTTAGACAA
AAAAATTGTAGTAAGAACTATTCATAGAGTGAATCGAAAACAATACGAAAATGTAAACATTTCCTATACG
TAGTATATAGAGACAAAATAGAAGAAACCGTTCATAATTTTCTGACCAATGAAGAATCATCAACGCTATC
ACTTTCTGTTCACAAAGTATGCGCAATCCACATCGGTATAGAATATAATCGGGGATGCCTTTATCTTGAA
AAAATGCACCCGCAGCTTCGCTAGTAATCAGTAAACGCGGGAAGTGGAGTCAGGCTTTTTTTATGGAAGA
GAAAATAGACACCAAAGTAGCCTTCTTCTAACCTTAACGGACCTACAGTGCAAAAAGTTATCAAGAGACT
GCATTATAGAGCGCACAAAGGAGAAAAAAAGTAATCTAAGATGCTTTGTTAGAAAAATAGCGCTCTCGGG
ATGCATTTTTGTAGAACAAAAAAGAAGTATAGATTCTTTGTTGGTAAAATAGCGCTCTCGCGTTGCATTT
CTGTTCTGTAAAAATGCAGCTCAGATTCTTTGTTTGAAAAATTAGCGCTCTCGCGTTGCATTTTTGTTTT
ACAAAAATGAAGCACAGATTCTTCGTTGGTAAAATAGCGCTTTCGCGTTGCATTTCTGTTCTGTAAAAAT
GCAGCTCAGATTCTTTGTTTGAAAAATTAGCGCTCTCGCGTTGCATTTTTGTTCTACAAAATGAAGCACA
GATGCTTCGTTCAGGTGGCACTTTTCGGGGAAATGTGCGCGGAACCCCTATTTGTTTATTTTTCTAAATA
CATTCAAATATGTATCCGCTCATGAGACAATAACCCTGATAAATGCTTCAATAATATTGAAAAAGGAAGA
GTATGAGTATTCAACATTTCCGTGTCGCCCTTATTCCCTTTTTTGCGGCATTTTGCCTTCCTGTTTTTGC
TCACCCAGAAACGCTGGTGAAAGTAAAAGATGCTGAAGATCAGTTGGGTGCACGAGTGGGTTACATCGAA
CTGGATCTCAACAGCGGTAAGATCCTTGAGAGTTTTCGCCCCGAAGAACGTTTTCCAATGATGAGCACTT
TTAAAGTTCTGCTATGTGGCGCGGTATTATCCCGTATTGACGCCGGGCAAGAGCAACTCGGTCGCCGCAT
ACACTATTCTCAGAATGACTTGGTTGAGTACTCACCAGTCACAGAAAAGCATCTTACGGATGGCATGACA
GTAAGAGAATTATGCAGTGCTGCCATAACCATGAGTGATAACACTGCGGCCAACTTACTTCTGACAACGA
TCGGAGGACCGAAGGAGCTAACCGCTTTTTTGCACAACATGGGGGATCATGTAACTCGCCTTGATCGTTG
GGAACCGGAGCTGAATGAAGCCATACCAAACGACGAGCGTGACACCACGATGCCTGTAGCAATGGCAACA
ACGTTGCGCAAACTATTAACTGGCGAACTACTTACTCTAGCTTCCCGGCAACAATTAATAGACTGGATGG
AGGCGGATAAAGTTGCAGGACCACTTCTGCGCTCGGCCCTTCCGGCTGGCTGGTTTATTGCTGATAAATC
TGGAGCCGGTGAGCGTGGGTCTCGCGGTATCATTGCAGCACTGGGGCCAGATGGTAAGCCCTCCCGTATC
GTAGTTATCTACACGACGGGGAGTCAGGCAACTATGGATGAACGAAATAGACAGATCGCTGAGATAGGTG
CCTCACTGATTAAGCATTGGTAACTGTCAGACCAAGTTTACTCATATATACTTTAGATTGATTTAAAACT
TCATTTTTAATTTAAAAGGATCTAGGTGAAGATCCTTTTTGATAATCTCATGACCAAAATCCCTTAACGT
GAGTTTTCGTTCCACTGAGCGTCAGACCCCGTAGAAAAGATCAAAGGATCTTCTTGAGATCCTTTTTTTC
TGCGCGTAATCTGCTGCTTGCAAACAAAAAAACCACCGCTACCAGCGGTGGTTTGTTTGCCGGATCAAGA
GCTACCAACTCTTTTTCCGAAGGTAACTGGCTTCAGCAGAGCGCAGATACCAAATACTGTCCTTCTAGTG
TAGCCGTAGTTAGGCCACCACTTCAAGAACTCTGTAGCACCGCCTACATACCTCGCTCTGCTAATCCTGT
TACCAGTGGCTGCTGCCAGTGGCGATAAGTCGTGTCTTACCGGGTTGGACTCAAGACGATAGTTACCGGA
TAAGGCGCAGCGGTCGGGCTGAACGGGGGGTTCGTGCACACAGCCCAGCTTGGAGCGAACGACCTACACC
GAACTGAGATACCTACAGCGTGAGCTATGAGAAAGCGCCACGCTTCCCGAAGGGAGAAAGGCGGACAGGT
ATCCGGTAAGCGGCAGGGTCGGAACAGGAGAGCGCACGAGGGAGCTTCCAGGGGGAAACGCCTGGTATCT
TTATAGTCCTGTCGGGTTTCGCCACCTCTGACTTGAGCGTCGATTTTTGTGATGCTCGTCAGGGGGGCGG
AGCCTATGGAAAAACGCCAGCAACGCGGCCTTTTTACGGTTCCTGGCCTTTTGCTGGCCTTTTGCTCACA
TGTTCTTTCCTGCGTTATCCCCTGATTCTGTGGATAACCGTATTACCGCCTTTGAGTGAGCTGATACCGC
TCGCCGCAGCCGAACGACCGAGCGCAGCGAGTCAGTGAGCGAGGAAGCGGAAGAGCGCCCAATACGCAAA
CCGCCTCTCCCCGCGCGTTGGCCGATTCATTAATGCAGCTGGCACGACAGGTTTCCCGACTGGAAAGCGG
GCAGTGAGCGCAACGCAATTAATGTGAGTTACCTCACTCATTAGGCACCCCAGGCTTTACACTTTATGCT
TCCGGCTCCTATGTTGTGTGGAATTGTGAGCGGATAACAATTTCACACAGGAAACAGCTATGACCATGAT
TACGCCAAGCGCGCAATTAACCCTCACTAAAGGGAACAAAAGCTGGAGCTCCACCGCGGTGGCGGCCGCT
CTAGAACTAGTGGATCCCCCGAACTAGTGGATCCCCCATCACAAGTTTGTACAAAAAAGCTGAACGAGAA
ACGTAAAATGATATAAATATCAATATATTAAATTAGATTTTGCATAAAAAACAGACTACATAATACTGTA
AAACACAACATATCCAGTCACTATGGCGGCCGCATTAGGCACCCCAGGCTTTACACTTTATGCTTCCGGC
TCGTATAATGTGTGGATTTTGAGTTAGGATCCGTCGAGATTTTCAGGAGCTAAGGAAGCTAAAATGGAGA
AAAAAATCACTGGATATACCACCGTTGATATATCCCAATGGCATCGTAAAGAACATTTTGAGGCATTTCA
GTCAGTTGCTCAATGTACCTATAACCAGACCGTTCAGCTGGATATTACGGCCTTTTTAAAGACCGTAAAG
AAAAATAAGCACAAGTTTTATCCGGCCTTTATTCACATTCTTGCCCGCCTGATGAATGCTCATCCGGAAT
TCCGTATGGCAATGAAAGACGGTGAGCTGGTGATATGGGATAGTGTTCACCCTTGTTACACCGTTTTCCA
TGAGCAAACTGAAACGTTTTCATCGCTCTGGAGTGAATACCACGACGATTTCCGGCAGTTTCTACACATA
TATTCGCAAGATGTGGCGTGTTACGGTGAAAACCTGGCCTATTTCCCTAAAGGGTTTATTGAGAATATGT
TTTTCGTCTCAGCCAATCCCTGGGTGAGTTTCACCAGTTTTGATTTAAACGTGGCCAATATGGACAACTT
CTTCGCCCCCGTTTTCACCATGGGCAAATATTATACGCAAGGCGACAAGGTGCTGATGCCGCTGGCGATT
CAGGTTCATCATGCCGTCTGTGATGGCTTCCATGTCGGCAGAATGCTTAATGAATTACAACAGTACTGCG
ATGAGTGGCAGGGCGGGGCGTAAACGCCGCGTGGATCCGGCTTACTAAAAGCCAGATAACAGTATGCGTA
TTTGCGCGCTGATTTTTGCGGTATAAGAATATATACTGATATGTATACCCGAAGTATGTCAAAAAGAGGT
ATGCTATGAAGCAGCGTATTACAGTGACAGTTGACAGCGACAGCTATCAGTTGCTCAAGGCATATATGAT
GTCAATATCTCCGGTCTGGTAAGCACAACCATGCAGAATGAAGCCCGTCGTCTGCGTGCCGAACGCTGGA
AAGCGGAAAATCAGGAAGGGATGGCTGAGGTCGCCCGGTTTATTGAAATGAACGGCTCTTTTGCTGACGA
GAACAGGGGCTGGTGAAATGCAGTTTAAGGTTTACACCTATAAAAGAGAGAGCCGTTATCGTCTGTTTGT
GGATGTACAGAGTGATATTATTGACACGCCCGGGCGACGGATGGTGATCCCCCTGGCCAGTGCACGTCTG
CTGTCAGATAAAGTCTCCCGTGAACTTTACCCGGTGGTGCATATCGGGGATGAAAGCTGGCGCATGATGA
CCACCGATATGGCCAGTGTGCCGGTCTCCGTTATCGGGGAAGAAGTGGCTGATCTCAGCCACCGCGAAAA
TGACATCAAAAACGCCATTAACCTGATGTTCTGGGGAATATAAATGTCAGGCTCCCTTATACACAGCCAG
TCTGCAGGTCGACCATAGTGACTGGATATGTTGTGTTTTACAGTATTATGTAGTCTGTTTTTTATGCAAA
ATCTAATTTAATATATTGATATTTATATCATTTTACGTTTCTCGTTCAGCTTTCTTGTACAAAGTGGTGA
TGGGCTGCAGGAATTCGGGGCTGCAGGAATTCGATATCAAGCTTATCGATACCGTCGACCTCGAGTCATG
TAATTAGTTATGTCACGCTTACATTCACGCCCTCCCCCCACATCCGCTCTAACCGAAAAGGAAGGAGTTA
GACAACCTGAAGTCTAGGTCCCTATTTATTTTTTTATAGTTATGTTAGTATTAAGAACGTTATTTATATT
TCAAATTTTTCTTTTTTTTCTGTACAGACGCGTGTACGCATGTAACATTATACTGAAAACCTTGCTTGAG
AAGGTTTTGGGACGCTCGAAGGCTTTAATTTGCGGCCGGTACCCAATTCGCCCTATAGTGAGTCGTATTA
CGCGCGCTCACTGGCCGTCGTTTTACAACGTCGTGACTGGGAAAACCCTGGCGTTACCCAACTTAATCGC
CTTGCAGCACATCCCCCTTTCGCCAGCTGGCGTAATAGCGAAGAGGCCCGCACCGATCGCCCTTCCCAAC
AGTTGCGCAGCCTGAATGGCGAATGGCGCG
[124 nt withheld, positions 5911-6034]
C
[91 nt withheld, positions 6036-6126]
A
[49 nt withheld, positions 6128-6176]
CCTTTGACGTTGGAGTCCACGTTCTTT
[37 nt withheld, positions 6204-6240]
ACCCTATCTCGGTCTATTCTTTTGATTTATAAGGGATTTTGCCGATTTCGGCCTATTGGTTAAAAAATGA
GCTGATTTAACAAAAATTTAACGCGAATTTTAACAAAATATTAACGTTTACAATTTCCTGATGCGGTATT
TTCTCCTTACGCATCTGTGCGGTATTTCACACCGCATAGCTAGTGGATCTGATATCATCGATGAATTCGA
GCTCGTTTTCGACACTGGATGGCGGCGTTAGTATCGAATCGACAGCAGTATAGCGACCAGCATTCACATA
CGATTGACGCATGATATTACTTTCTGCGCACTTAACTTCGCATCTGGGCAGATGATGTCGAGGCGAAAAA
AAATATAAATCACGCTAACATTTGATTAAAATAGAACAACTACAATATAAAAAAACTATACAAATGACAA
GTTCTTGAAAACAAGAATCTTTTTATTGTCAGTACTGATTAGAAAAACTCATCGAGCATCAAATGAAACT
GCAATTTATTCATATCAGGATTATCAATACCATATTTTTGAAAAAGCCGTTTCTGTAATGAAGGAGAAAA
CTCACCGAGGCAGTTCCATAGGATGGCAAGATCCTGGTATCGGTCTGCGATTCCGACTCGTCCAACATCA
ATACAACCTATTAATTTCCCCTCGTCAAAAATAAGGTTATCAAGTGAGAAATCACCATGAGTGACGACTG
AATCCGGTGAGAATGGCAAAAGCTTATGCATTTCTTTCCAGACTTGTTCAACAGGCCAGCCATTACGCTC
GTCATCAAAATCACTCGCATCAACCAAACCGTTATTCATTCGTGATTGCGCCTGAGCGAGACGAAATACG
CGATCGCTGTTAAAAGGACAATTACAAACAGGAATCGAATGCAACCGGCGCAGGAACACTGCCAGCGCAT
CAACAATATTTTCACCTGAATCAGGATATTCTTCTAATACCTGGAATGCTGTTTTGCCGGGGATCGCAGT
GGTGAGTAACCATGCATCATCAGGAGTACGGATAAAATGCTTGATGGTCGGAAGAGGCATAAATTCCGTC
AGCCAGTTTAGTCTGACCATCTCATCTGTAACATCATTGGCAACGCTACCTTTGCCATGTTTCAGAAACA
ACTCTGGCGCATCGGGCTTCCCATACAATCGATAGATTGTCGCACCTGATTGCCCGACATTATCGCGAGC
CCATTTATACCCATATAAATCAGCATCCATGTTGGAATTTAATCGCGGCCTCGAAACGTGAGTCTTTTCC
TTACCCATATGGTTGTTTATGTTCGGATGTGATGTGAGAACTGTATCCTAGCAAGATTTTAAAAGGAAGT
ATATGAAAGAAGAACCTCAGTGGCAAATCCTAACCTTTTATATTTCTCTACAGGGGCGCGGCGTGGGGAC
AATTCAACGCGTCTGTGAGGGGAGCGTTTCCCTGCTCGCAGGTCTGCAGCGAGGAGCCGTAATTTTTGCT
TCGCGCCGTGCGGCCATCAAAATGTATGGATGCAAATGATTATACATGGGGATGTATGGGCTAAATGTAC
GGGCGACAGTCACATCATGCCCCTGAGCTGCGCACGTCAAGACTGTCAAGGAGGGTATTCTGGGCCTCCA
TGTCGCTGGCCGGGTGACCCGGCGGGGACAAGGCAAGCTAAACAGATCTTGAAAAGCTGTGGTATGGTGC
ACTCTCAGTACAATCTGCTCTGATGCCGCATAGTTAAGCCAGCCCCGACACCCGCCAACACCCGCTGACG
CGCCCTGACGGGCTTGTCTGCTCCCGGCATCCGCTTACAGACAAGCTGTGACCGTCTCCGGGAGCTGCAT
GTGTCAGAGGTTTTCACCGTCATCACCGAAACGCGCGA
