>Addgene plasmid #58550 | p42Neo 1-F GW | addgene partial sequence | sequence record 95439 | ccdB-Fwd 5'-GCATGATGACCACCGATATG-3'
AATATAAATGTCAGGCTCCCTTATACACAGCCAGTCTGCAGGTCGACCATAGTGACTGGATATGTTGTGT
TTTACAGTATTATGTAGTCTGTTTTTTATGCAAAATCTAATTTAATATATTGATATTTATATCATTTTAC
GTTTCTCGTTCAGCTTTCTTGTACAAAGTGGTGATGGGCTGCAGGAATTCGATATCAAGCTTATCGATAC
CGTCGACCTCGAGTCATGTAATTAGTTATGTCACGCTTACATTCACGCCCTCCCCCCACATCCGCTCTAA
CCGAAAAGGAAGGAGTTAGACAACCTGAAGTCTAGGTCCCTATTTATTTTTTTATAG
