>Addgene plasmid #58550 | p42Neo 1-F GW | addgene partial sequence | sequence record 95440 | CAT-R 5'-GCAACTGACTGAAATGCCTC-3'
TCGACGGATCCTAACTCAAAATCCACACATTATACGAGCCGGAAGCATAAAGTGTAAAGCCTGGGGTGCC
TAATGCGGCCGCCATAGTGACTGGATATGTTGTGTTTTACAGTATTATGTAGTCTGTTTTTTATGCAAAA
TCTAATTTAATATATTGATATTTATATCATTTTACGTTTCTCGTTCAGCTTTTTTGTACAAACTTGTGAT
GGGGGATCCACTAA
